>Addgene plasmid #127202 | pAN1572 | addgene full sequence | sequence record 250359 | Addgene NGS Result
ACTGGCCGATAATTGCAGACGAACGCCCCATTATCTTAGCCTAAAAAAACCTTCTCTTTGGAACTTTCAG
TAATACGCTTAACTGCTCATTGCTATATTGAAGTACGGATTAGAAGCCGCCGAGCGGGCGACAGCCCTCC
GACGGATGACTCTCCTCCGTGCGTCCTCGTCATCACCGGTCGCGTTCCTGAAACGCAGATGTGCCTCGCG
CCGCACTGCTCCGAACAATAAAGATTCTACAATACTAGCTTTTATGGTTATGAAGAGGAAAAATTGGCAG
TAACCTGGCCCCACAAACCTTCAAATTAACGAATCAAATTAACAACCATAGGATGATAATGCGATTAGTT
TTTTAGCCTTATTTCTGGGGTAATTAATCAGCGAAGCGATGATTTTTGATCTATTAACAGATATATAAAT
GGAAAAGCTGCATAACCACTTTAACTAATACTTTCAACATTTTCAGTTTGTATTACTTCTTATTCAAATG
TCATAAAAGTATCAACAAAAAATTGTTAATATACCTCTATACTTTAACGTCAAGGAGAAAAAACTATAAG
ATCTATGTCTAAAGGTGAAGAATTATTCACTGGTGTTGTCCCAATTTTGGTTGAATTAGATGGTGATGTT
AATGGTCACAAATTTTCTGTCTCCGGTGAAGGTGAAGGTGATGCTACTTACGGTAAATTGACCTTAAAAT
TGATTTGTACTACTGGTAAATTGCCAGTTCCATGGCCAACCTTAGTCACTACTTTAGGTTATGGTTTGCA
ATGTTTTGCTAGATACCCAGATCATATGAAACAACATGACTTTTTCAAGTCTGCCATGCCAGAAGGTTAT
GTTCAAGAAAGAACTATTTTTTTCAAAGATGACGGTAACTACAAGACCAGAGCTGAAGTCAAGTTTGAAG
GTGATACCTTAGTTAATAGAATCGAATTAAAAGGTATTGATTTTAAAGAAGGTGGTAACATTTTAGGTCA
CAAATTGGAATACAACTATAACTCTCACAATGTTTACATCACTGCTGACAAACAAAAGAATGGTATCAAA
GCTAACTTCAAAATTAGACACAACATTGAAGATGGTGGTGTTCAATTAGCTGACCATTATCAACAAAATA
CTCCAATTGGTGATGGTCCAGTCTTGTTACCAGACAACCATTACTTATCCTATCAATCTGCCTTATCCAA
AGATCCAAACGAAAAGAGAGATCACATGGTCTTGTTAGAATTTGTTACTGCTGCTGGTATTACCCATGGT
ATGGATGAATTGTACAAAGGATCCAGTAAGGAAGCAGTGACGAAGCTACAGGCCCTTAACATCAAATTGG
CGGAAAAATTGCTTGAAGCTGTCACGAAGTTGCAAGCATTAAACATAAAACTTGCCGAAAAGCTGTTAGA
AGCCCTGGCACGTCTGCAAGAGCTGAACATTGCCTTGGTTTATTTAGCCGTAGAATTAACGGACCCTAAG
AGAATTGCGGACGAGATTAAAAAAGTTAAAGACAAGAGCAAGGAAATTGTCGAGAGAGCGGAAGAGGAGA
TAGCTAGGGCGGCAGCCGAGTCCAAGAAAATTTTAGACGAAGCCGAGGAGGAAATCGCCCGTGCAGCAGC
AGAGTCCAAGAAGATCCTTGATGAAGGATCCGGAAGTGGTTCAGACGCGGTAGCGGAATTACAGGCATTA
AATCTGAAGCTAGCCGAGTTACTTCTGGAGGCTGTGGCTGAGCTTCAAGCGCTTAACCTGAAACTAGCGG
AGCTACTTTTGGAGGCTATAGCTAAGCTACAAGAGCTGAATATTAAGCTTGTCGAGCTATTGACTAAACT
AACTGACCCTGCTACCATCAGGGAGGCGATCAGAAAGGTGAAGGAAGACTCCGAGAGGATAGTGGCGGAG
GCAGAGCGTTTGATAGCCGCTGCGAAGGCTGAAAGTGAACGTATTATACGTGAAGCTGAGAGATTGATAG
CTGCTGCTAAAGCGGAGTCCGAGAGGATAATTAGAGAGGGGTCCGGTTCAGGGGACCCTGACGTAGCGAG
ACTGCAAGAACTAAATATCGAGCTAGCTAGAGAGCTGCTAAGGGATGTCGCTAGACTACAAGAGCTAAAC
ATAGAACTGGCGAGAGAACTTCTAAGGGCAGCGGCAGAGTTACAAGAGCTGAACATAAAGTTAGTCGAGC
TAGCGAGTGAGTTAACCGATCCTGATGAAGCACGTAAAGCAATCGCCAGGGTAAAGAGAGAGAGTAAAAG
AATCGTTGAGGATCTTATTATGAGCTGTGCCCAAGAGTCTGCTGCAAGCGAGAAGATTAGCAGAGAAGCC
GAAAGACTGATAAGGTAATGGCGCCAATTGGTGCGGCAATTGATAATAACGAAAATGTCTTTTAATGATC
TGGGTATAATGAGGAATTTTCCGAACGTTTTTACTTTATATATATATATACATGTAACATATATTCTATA
CGCTATAGAGAAAGGAAATTTTTCAATTAAAAAAAAAATAGAGAAAGAGTTTCACTTCTTGATTATCGCT
AACACTAATGGTTGAAGTACTGCTACTTTAATTTTATGCTGCCAAACCAGATGTCAACACAGCTACAACG
TTATATTGAATTTTCAAAAATTCTTACTTTTTTTTTGGATGGACGCAAAGAAGTTTAATAATCATATTAC
ATGGCATTACCACCATATACATATCCATATACATATCCATATCTAATCTTACTTATATGTTGTGGAAATG
TAAAGAGCCCCATTATCTTAGCCTAAAAAAACCTTCTCTTTGGAACTTTCAGTAATACGCTTAACTGCTC
ATTGCTATATTGAAGTGTGGCCGCGTGGGCGTGCGTGGGCGGGCGTGGGCGTGCGTGGGCGGGCGTGGGC
GTGCGTGGGCGTCTAGACCGTGCGTCCTCGTCTTCACCGGTCGCGTTCCTGAAACGCAGATGTGCCTAAT
GCCGCACTGCTCCGAACAATAAAGATTCTACAATACTAGCTTTTATGGTTATGAAGAGGAAAAATTGGCA
GTAACCTGGCCCCACAAACCTTCAAATTAACGAATCAAATTAACAACCATAGGATGATAATGCGATTAGT
TTTTTAGCCTTATTTCTGGGGTAATTAATCAGCGAAGCGATGATTTTTGATCTATTAACAGATATATAAA
TGGAAAAGCTGCATAACCACTTTAACTAATACTTTCAACATTTTCAGTTTGTATTACTTCTTATTCAAAT
GTCATAAAAGTATCAACAAAAAATTGTTAATATACCTCTATACTTTAACGTCAAGGAGAAAAAACTATAA
GATCTATGGAGGCTAGAAAAGCCATCGCTAGAGTAAAGAGAGAATCAAAGAGAATCGTAGAAGATGCTGA
GAGGTTAATAAGAGAAGCAGCCGCCGCATCTGAGAAAATTTCAAGGGAGGCCGAAAGGTTGATTAGGGAG
GCAGCTGCGGCTTCAGAAAAGATAAGTAGGGAGGGTTCTGTTTCAAAGGGTGAAGAATTGATCAAAGAAA
ACATGCATATGAAATTATATATGGAAGGTACAGTTGACAACCATCATTTTAAGTGTACATCTGAAGGAGA
AGGTAAGCCTTACGAGGGAACTCAAACTATGAGAATAAAAGTCGTAGAAGGTGGACCATTGCCTTTTGCT
TTTGATATCTTAGCAACATCTTTCTTATATGGTTCTAAAACCTTTATTAACCATACTCAAGGTATCCCTG
ATTTCTTCAAACAATCTTTCCCTGAAGGATTTACTTGGGAGAGGGTTACAACATATGAGGATGGTGGTGT
TTTGACAGCAACCCAGGATACATCATTGCAGGATGGATGTTTGATTTATAATGTAAAGATTAGAGGAGTA
AATTTTACTTCTAACGGTCCTGTAATGCAAAAGAAGACTTTAGGTTGGGAAGCTTTCACCGAAACATTAT
ATCCAGCAGACGGAGGTTTAGAGGGAAGAAACGATATGGCTTTGAAGTTAGTCGGTGGTTCACACTTAAT
AGCTAACGCCAAGACTACTTACAGGTCTAAGAAACCAGCAAAGAATTTGAAAATGCCAGGAGTTTATTAT
GTTGACTACAGATTGGAAAGGATCAAGGAGGCCAATAACGAGACATATGTAGAGCAGCATGAAGTCGCCG
TCGCCAGATATTGCGACTTACCTTCTAAGTTGGGTCATAAATTGAATGGATCCTAACTCGAGAGCTTTTG
ATTAAGCCTTCTAGTCCAAAAAACACGTTTTTTTGTCATTTATTTCATTTTCTTAGAATAGTTTAGTTTA
TTCATTTTATAGTCACGAATGTTTTATGATTCTATATAGGGTTGCAAACAAGCATTTTTCATTTTATGTT
AAAACAATTTCAGGTTTACCTTTTATTCTGCTTGTGGTGACGCGTGTATCCGCCCGCTCTTTTGGTCACC
CATGTATGCTGAGCAGTTACAGAGATGTTACGAACCACTAGTGCACTGCAGTACACGGTTTCCTTGAAAT
TTTTTTGATTCGGTAATCTCCGAACAGAAGGAAGAACGAAGGAAGGAGCACAGACTTAGATTGGTATATA
TACGCATATGTAGTGTTGAAGAAACATGAAATTGCCCAGTATTCTTAACCCAACTGCACAGAACAAAAAC
GTGCAGGAAACGAAGATAAATCATGTCGAAAGCTACATATAAGGAACGTGCTGCTACTCATCCTAGTCCT
GTTGCTGCCAAGCTATTTAATATCATGCACGAAAAGCAAACAAACTTGTGTGCTTCATTGGATGTTCGTA
CCACCAAGGAATTACTGGAGTTAGTTGAAGCATTAGGTCCCAAAATTTGTTTACTAAAAACACATGTGGA
TATCTTGACTGATTTTTCCATGGAGGGCACAGTTAAGCCGCTAAAGGCATTATCCGCCAAGTACAATTTT
TTACTCTTCGAAGACAGAAAATTTGCTGACATTGGTAATACAGTCAAATTGCAGTACTCTGCGGGTGTAT
ACAGAATAGCAGAATGGGCAGACATTACGAATGCACACGGTGTGGTGGGCCCAGGTATTGTTAGCGGTTT
GAAGCAGGCGGCAGAAGAAGTAACAAAGGAACCTAGAGGCCTTTTGATGTTAGCAGAATTGTCATGCAAG
GGCTCCCTATCTACTGGAGAATATACTAAGGGTACTGTTGACATTGCGAAGAGCGACAAAGATTTTGTTA
TCGGCTTTATTGCTCAAAGAGACATGGGTGGAAGAGATGAAGGTTACGATTGGTTGATTATGACACCCGG
TGTGGGTTTAGATGACAAGGGAGATGCATTGGGTCAACAGTATAGAACCGTGGATGATGTGGTTTCTACA
GGATCTGACATTATTATTGTTGGAAGAGGACTATTTGCAAAGGGAAGGGATGCTAAGGTAGAGGGTGAAC
GTTACAGAAAAGCAGGCTGGGAAGCATATTTGAGAAGATGCGGCCAGCAAAACTAAAAAACTGTATTATA
AGTAAATGCATGTATACTAAACTCACAAATTAGAGCTTCAATTTAATTATATCAGTTATTACCCGAGTAG
AGCACTTGAATCCACTGCCCCGGGAATCTCGGTCGTAATGATTTCTATAATGACGAAAAAAAAAAAATTG
GAAAGAAAAAGCTTCATGGCCTTTATAAAAAGGAACTATCCAATACCTCGCCAGAACCAAGTAACAGTAT
TTTACGGGGCACAAATCAAGAACAATAAGACAGGACTGTAAAGATGGACGCATTGAACTCCAAAGAACAA
CAAGAGTTCCAAAAAGTAGTGGAACAAAAGCAAATGAAGGATTTCATGCGTTTGTACTCTAATCTGGTAG
AAAGATGTTTCACAGACTGTGTCAATGACTTCACAACATCAAAGCTAACCAATAAGGAACAAACATGCAT
CATGAAGTGCTCAGAAAAGTTCTTGAAGCATAGCGAACGTGTAGGGCAGCGTTTCCAAGAACAAAACGCT
GCCTTGGGACAAGGCTTGGGCCGATAAGGTGTACTGGCGTATATATATCTAATTATGTATCTCTGGTGTA
GCCCATTTTTAGCATGTAAATATAAAGACCGAGCGGCCGCGTGTTACAACCAATTAACCAATTCTGATTA
GAAAAACTCATCGAGCATCAAATGAAACTGCAATTTATTCATATCAGGATTATCAATACCATATTTTTGA
AAAAGCCGTTTCTGTAATGAAGGAGAAAACTCACCGAGGCAGTTCCATAGGATGGCAAGATCCTGGTATC
GGTCTGCGATTCCGACTCGTCCAACATCAATACAACCTATTAATTTCCCCTCGTCAAAAATAAGGTTATC
AAGTGAGAAATCACCATGAGTGACGACTGAATCCGGTGAGAATGGCAAAAGCTTATGCATTTCTTTCCAG
ACTTGTTCAACAGGCCAGCCATTACGCTCGTCATCAAAATCACTCGCATCAACCAAACCGTTATTCATTC
GTGATTGCGCCTGAGCGAGGCGAAATACGCGATCGCTGTTAAAAGGACAATTACAAACAGGAATCGAATG
CAACCGGCGCAGGAACACTGCCAGCGCATCAACAATATTTTCACCTGAATCAGGATATTCTTCTAATACC
TGGAATGCTGTTTTCCCGGGGATCGCAGTGGTGAGTAACCATGCATCATCAGGAGTACGGATAAAATGCT
TGATGGTCGGAAGAGGCATAAATTCCGTCAGCCAGTTTAGTCTGACCATCTCATCTGTAACATCATTGGC
AACGCTACCTTTGCCATGTTTCAGAAACAACTCTGGCGCATCGGGCTTCCCATACAATCGATAGATTGTC
GCACCTGATTGCCCGACATTATCGCGAGCCCATTTATACCCATATAAATCAGCATCCATGTTGGAATTTA
ATCGCGGCCTGGAGCAAGACGTTTCCCGTTGAATATGGCTCATAACACCCCTTGTATTACTGTTTATGTA
AGCAGACAGTTTTATTGTTCATGATGATATATTTTTATCTTGTGCAATGTAACATCAGAGATTTTGAGAC
ACAACGTGGCTTTGTTGAATAAATCGAACTTTTGCTGAGTTGAAGGATCAGTCATGACCAAAATCCCTTA
ACGTGAGTTTTCGTTCCACTGAGCGTCAGACCCCGTAGAAAAGATCAAAGGATCTTCTTGAGATCCTTTT
TTTCTGCGCGTAATCTGCTGCTTGCAAACAAAAAAACCACCGCTACCAGCGGTGGTTTGTTTGCCGGATC
AAGAGCTACCAACTCTTTTTCCGAAGGTAACTGGCTTCAGCAGAGCGCAGATACCAAATACTGTTCTTCT
AGTGTAGCCGTAGTTAGGCCACCACTTCAAGAACTCTGTAGCACCGCCTACATACCTCGCTCTGCTAATC
CTGTTACCAGTGGCTGCTGCCAGTGGCGATAAGTCGTGTCTTACCGGGTTGGACTCAAGACGATAGTTAC
CGGATAAGGCGCAGCGGTCGGGCTGAACGGGGGGTTCGTGCACACAGCCCAGCTTGGAGCGAACGACCTA
CACCGAACTGAGATACCTACAGCGTGAGCTATGAGAAAGCGCCACGCTTCCCGAAGGGAGAAAGGCGGAC
AGGTATCCGGTAAGCGGCAGGGTCGGAACAGGAGAGCGCACGAGGGAGCTTCCAGGGGGAAACGCCTGGT
ATCTTTATAGTCCTGTCGGGTTTCGCCACCTCTGACTTGAGCGTCGATTTTTGTGATGCTCGTCAGGGGG
GCGGAGCCTATGGAAAAACGCCAGCAACGCGGCCTTTTTACGGTTCCTGGCCTTTTGCTGGCCTTTTGCT
CACATGTTCTTTCCTGCGTTATCCCCTGATTCTGTGGATAACCGTGCGGCCGCCAATGCTAAATTCGAGT
GAAACACAGGAAGATCAGAAAATCCTCATTTCATCCATATTAACAATAATTTCAAATGTTTATTTGCATT
ATTTGAAACTAGGCAAGACAAGCAACGAAACGTTTTTGAAAATTTTGAGTATTTTCAATAAATTTGTAGA
GGACTCAGATATTGAAAAAAAGCTACAGCAATTAATACTTGATAAGAAGAGTATTGAGAAGGGCAACGGT
TCATCATCTCATGGATCTGCACATGAACAAACACCAGAGTCAAACGACGTTGAAATTGAGGCTACTGCGC
CAATTGATGACAATACAGACGATGATAACAAACCGAAGTTATCTGATGTAGAAAAGGATTAAAGATGCTA
AGAGATAGTGATGATATTTCATAAATAATGTAATTCTATATATGTTAATTACCTTTTTTGCGAGGCATAT
TTATGGTGAAGGATAAGTTTTGACCATCAAAGAAGGTTAATGTGGCTGTGGTTTCAGGGTCCATAAAGCC
CACATGGATAACATTACCCCTGAATTCGCATCTAGACTGA
Features (pLannotate 1.2.2; 11 found; start..end, strand, type, name):
    106..547     +  promoter       GAL1 promoter: S. cerevisiae GAL1; inducible promoter, regulated by Gal4
    565..1278    +  CDS            YPet: yellow fluorescent protein optimized for FRET with CyPet (Nguyen and Daugherty, 2005)
   2605..2816    +  promoter       GAL10 promoter (fragment): S. cerevisiae GAL10; inducible promoter, regulated by Gal4
   2888..3278    +  promoter       GAL1 promoter (fragment): S. cerevisiae GAL1; inducible promoter, regulated by Gal4
   3470..4177    +  CDS            mTagBFP2: mTagBFP2 is a basic (constitutively fluorescent) blue fluorescent protein published in 2011, derived from Entacmaea quadricolor. It is reported to be a very rapidly-maturing monomer with very low acid sensitivity.
   4466..4642    +  promoter       URA3 promoter (fragment): S. cerevisiae URA3
   4643..5446    +  CDS            URA3: orotidine-5'-phosphate decarboxylase, required for uracil biosynthesis; S. cerevisiae URA3; yeast auxotrophic marker, counterselectable with 5-fluoroorotic acid (5-FOA)
   5714..5974    +  CDS            TIM9: TIM9_YEAST - Experimental evidence at protein level: Swiss-Prot protein existence level 1. Mitochondrial intermembrane chaperone that participates in the import and insertion of multi-pass transmembrane proteins into the mitochondrial inner membrane. Also required for the transfer of beta- barrel precursors from the TOM complex to the sorting and assembly machinery (SAM complex) of the outer membrane. Acts as a chaperone-like protein that protects the hydrophobic precursors from aggregation and guide them through the mitochondrial intermembrane space. Compared to TIM10, it may have a strong st
   6088..6903    -  CDS            KanR: aminoglycoside phosphotransferase; aph(3')-Ia; confers resistance to kanamycin in bacteria or G418 (Geneticin®) in eukaryotes
   7128..7716    +  rep_origin     ori: high-copy-number ColE1/pMB1/pBR322/pUC origin of replication
   7823..8179    +  CDS            GEA2 (fragment): GEA2_YEAST - Experimental evidence at protein level: Swiss-Prot protein existence level 1. Activates the ARF proteins by exchanging bound GDP for free GTP. Plays a role in maintaining mitochondrial morphology (PubMed:25190516). From Saccharomyces cerevisiae (strain ATCC 204508 / S288c) (Baker's yeast).
