[The description below was written by a language model from this plasmid's Addgene catalogue record and pLannotate feature annotations shown in this document.]
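Description:
pAN1572 is a yeast synthetic-biology plasmid assembled on a custom MoClo backbone. It carries two independently inducible expression units that test a de novo designed protein switch in Saccharomyces cerevisiae. In E. coli it is maintained at high copy through a ColE1/pUC-type origin and selected with kanamycin (KanR, aph(3')-Ia). In yeast, selection relies on the URA3 auxotrophic marker, which is also counterselectable with 5-FOA. The feature table shows no yeast replication origin (2μ or CEN/ARS). It does show fragments of the yeast genes TIM9 and GEA2 flanking the marker and bacterial backbone region. These genes neighbour URA3 in the genome, so the fragments probably serve as homology arms for chromosomal integration at that locus, although the record does not say so.

The first unit uses the galactose-responsive, Gal4-regulated GAL1 promoter to drive Venus fused to degronSwitch_A_t12, and it ends with the SSA1 terminator. The automated annotation labels the yellow fluorescent protein as YPet, a close relative, whereas the catalogue entry names Venus. The second unit uses the pZ3 promoter to express key_A_e18 fused to mTagBFP2, followed by the ENO1 terminator. pZ3 appears in the feature table as GAL10 and GAL1 promoter fragments, consistent with a synthetic GAL-derived promoter. Its cognate transcription factor and inducer are not encoded here or named in the record. The switch and key coding regions themselves were not annotated.

The two orthogonal promoters allow the levels of the degron-caged switch and its key to be set independently. Yellow fluorescence reports how much of the switch fusion remains, and blue fluorescence reports key abundance. This supports measurement of key-dependent degradation of the Venus fusion, in line with the stated purpose of dual inducible expression.
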