Addgene plasmid #127202: pAN1572
Purpose: Dual inducible expression of Venus-degronSwitchA and KeyA-BFP
Depositing lab: Hana El-Samad. Depositing organization: University of California, San Francisco (UCSF). Publication: De novo design of bioactive protein switches. Langan RA, Boyken SE, Ng AH, Samson JA, Dods G, Westbrook AM, Nguyen TH, Lajoie MJ, Chen Z, Berger S, Mulligan VK, Dueber JE, Novak WRP, El-Samad H, Baker D. Nature. 2019 Jul 24. pii: 10.1038/s41586-019-1432-8. doi: 10.1038/s41586-019-1432-8. PubMed 31341284.
Backbone
  Vector backbone: Custom MoClo Backbone
  Vector type: Synthetic Biology
  Selectable markers: URA3
Growth in bacteria
  Bacterial resistance: Kanamycin, 50 μg/mL
  Growth temperature: 37°C
  Growth strain: DH5alpha
  Copy number: High Copy
Gene/Insert
  Gene/Insert name: pGal1-Venus-degronSwitch_A_t12-tSSA1-pZ3-key_A_e18-mTagBFP2-tENO1
  Species: Synthetic
Terms and licenses: Academic/Nonprofit Terms; Industry Terms: Not Available to Industry
How to cite: pAN1572 was a gift from Hana El-Samad (Addgene plasmid # 127202 ; http://n2t.net/addgene:127202 ; RRID:Addgene_127202)
